Addgene plasmid #209490: EC70214
Purpose: Cloning protospacers for Cas12a editing
Depositing lab: Wendy Harwood & Cristobal Uauy. Depositing organization: John Innes Centre. Publication: An optimised CRISPR Cas9 and Cas12a mutagenesis toolkit for Barley and Wheat. Lawrenson T, Clarke M, Kirby R, Forner M, Steuernagel B, Brown JKM, Harwood W. Plant Methods. 2024 Aug 13;20(1):123. doi: 10.1186/s13007-024-01234-y. PubMed 39138524.
Backbone
  Vector backbone: Unknown
  Vector type: CRISPR
  Selectable markers: LacZ
Growth in bacteria
  Bacterial resistance: Ampicillin, 100 μg/mL
  Growth temperature: 37°C
  Growth strain: DH5alpha
  Copy number: High Copy
Gene/Insert
  Gene/Insert name: Cas12a HH-DR-HDV
  Species: Lachnospiraceae bacterium
  Promoter: TaU6
  Cloning method: Restriction Enzyme; 5′ cloning site unknown (unknown if destroyed)
Terms and licenses: Academic/Nonprofit Terms; Industry Terms: Not Available to Industry
Depositor comments: GoldeGate level 1 position 7
How to cite: EC70214 was a gift from Wendy Harwood & Cristobal Uauy (Addgene plasmid # 209490 ; http://n2t.net/addgene:209490 ; RRID:Addgene_209490)
