[The description below was written by a language model from this plasmid's Addgene catalogue record and pLannotate feature annotations shown in this document.]
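Description:
EC70214 is a Golden Gate level 1 (position 7) CRISPR acceptor plasmid used to clone protospacers for Cas12a genome editing, part of a mutagenesis toolkit developed for barley and wheat. The catalogue lists the backbone as unknown, but the feature table shows a binary-vector-style architecture. Nopaline-type T-DNA left and right border repeats flank the cargo region. The backbone carries a high-copy ColE1/pUC origin for propagation in E. coli, together with the incP oriV and its replication initiator gene trfA, which support broad-host-range replication. Selection in bacteria is by ampicillin resistance (β-lactamase under its own promoter).

The insert is a guide RNA expression unit described as HH-DR-HDV, driven by the TaU6 promoter (by its name a wheat U6 small-RNA promoter). In this arrangement a hammerhead ribozyme sits upstream of the Lachnospiraceae bacterium Cas12a direct repeat and a hepatitis delta virus ribozyme sits downstream, so self-cleavage of the transcript would release a crRNA with precisely defined ends. The automated annotation detects only a fragment of the hammerhead ribozyme and does not label the TaU6 promoter, the direct repeat or the HDV ribozyme, which are known only from the catalogue fields.

Just after the ribozyme fragment lies a lacZα cassette with the CAP binding site, lac promoter, lac operator and a pUC-type multiple cloning site. With LacZ listed as the selectable marker, this most likely serves as a blue/white screening dropout that is replaced when a protospacer is inserted, although the record does not name the enzyme or cloning sites used. No Cas12a nuclease gene is annotated, so the finished guide module is presumably combined with other level 1 units in a higher-level assembly for plant transformation.
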