Features (pLannotate 1.2.2; 16 found; start..end, strand, type, name):
     25..49      +  misc_feature   RB T-DNA repeat: right border repeat from nopaline C58 T-DNA
    161..181     -  CDS            TetR (fragment): tetracycline resistance regulatory protein; tetR
    208..1353    -  CDS            trfA: TRFA_ECOLX - Experimental evidence at protein level: Swiss-Prot protein existence level 1. Also involved in plasmid copy number control, promoting intermolecular coupling of protein bound iterons at oriV, which inhibits replication initiation. From Escherichia coli.
   1689..2277    -  rep_origin     ori: high-copy-number ColE1/pMB1/pBR322/pUC origin of replication
   2448..3308    -  CDS            AmpR: β-lactamase; bla; confers resistance to ampicillin, carbenicillin, and related antibiotics
   3309..3413    -  promoter       AmpR promoter: bla
   3500..4131    -  rep_origin     oriV: incP origin of replication
   4223..4247    +  misc_feature   LB T-DNA repeat: left border repeat from nopaline C58 T-DNA
   4711..4734    +  misc_RNA       sTRSV HHRz (fragment): hammerhead ribozyme from the tobacco ringspot virus satellite RNA (Khvorova et al., 2003)
   4776..4818    +  CDS            lacI (fragment): lac repressor; lacI; The lac repressor binds to the lac operator to inhibit transcription in E. coli. This inhibition can be relieved by adding lactose or isopropyl-β-D-thiogalactopyranoside (IPTG).
   4831..4852    +  protein_bind   CAP binding site: CAP binding activates transcription in the presence of cAMP. E. coli catabolite activator protein
   4867..4897    +  promoter       lac promoter: promoter for the E. coli lac operon
   4905..4921    +  protein_bind   lac operator: The lac repressor binds to the lac operator to inhibit transcription in E. coli. This inhibition can be relieved by adding lactose or isopropyl-β-D-thiogalactopyranoside (IPTG). lac repressor encoded by lacI
   4958..5014    -  misc_feature   MCS: pUC18/19 multiple cloning site
   5011..5168    +  CDS            lacZα (fragment): LacZα fragment of β-galactosidase; lacZ fragment
   5174..5273    -  misc_feature   bom (fragment): basis of mobility region from pBR322
>Addgene plasmid #209490 | EC70214 | addgene full sequence | sequence record 413867 | Addgene NGS Result
GAAGTGGTTTAAACTATCAGTGTTTGACAGGATATATTGGCGGGTAAACCTAAGAGAAAAGAGCGTTTAT
TAGAATAATCGGATATTTAAAAGGGCGTGAAAAGGTTTATCCGTTCGTCCATTTGTATGTGCATGCCAAC
CACAGGGTTCCCCAGATCAGGCGCTGGCTGCTGAACCCCCAGCCGGAACTGACCCCACAAGGCCCTAGCG
TTTGCAATGCACCAGGTCATCATTGACCCAGGCGTGTTCCACCAGGCCGCTGCCTCGCAACTCTTCGCAG
GCTTCGCCGACCTGCTCGCGCCACTTCTTCACGCGGGTGGAATCCGATCCGCACATGAGGCGGAAGGTTT
CCAGCTTGAGCGGGTACGGCTCCCGGTGCGAGCTGAAATAGTCGAACATCCGTCGGGCCGTCGGCGACAG
CTTGCGGTACTTCTCCCATATGAATTTCGTGTAGTGGTCGCCAGCAAACAGCACGACGATTTCCTCGTCG
ATCAGGACCTGGCAACGGGACGTTTTCTTGCCACGGTCCAGGACGCGGAAGCGGTGCAGCAGCGACACCG
ATTCCAGGTGCCCAACGCGGTCGGACGTGAAGCCCATCGCCGTCGCCTGTAGGCGCGACAGGCATTCCTC
GGCCTTCGTGTAATACCGGCCATTGATCGACCAGCCCAGGTCCTGGCAAAGCTCGTAGAACGTGAAGGTG
ATCGGCTCGCCGATAGGGGTGCGCTTCGCGTACTCCAACACCTGCTGCCACACCAGTTCGTCATCGTCGG
CCCGCAGCTCGACGCCGGTGTAGGTGATCTTCACGTCCTTGTTGACGTGGAAAATGACCTTGTTTTGCAG
CGCCTCGCGCGGGATTTTCTTGTTGCGCGTGGTGAACAGGGCAGAGCGGGCCGTGTCGTTTGGCATCGCT
CGCATCGTGTCCGGCCACGGCGCAATATCGAACAAGGAAAGCTGCATTTCCTTGATCTGCTGCTTCGTGT
GTTTCAGCAACGCGGCCTGCTTGGCCTCGCTGACCTGTTTTGCCAGGTCCTCGCCGGCGGTTTTTCGCTT
CTTGGTCGTCATAGTTCCTCGCGTGTCGATGGTCATCGACTTCGCCAAACCTGCCGCCTCCTGTTCAAGA
CGACGCGAACGCTCCACGGCGGCCGATGGCGCGGGCAGGGCAGGGGGAGCCAGTTGCACGCTGTCGCGCT
CGATCTTGGCCGTAGCTTGCTGGACCATCGAGCCGACGGACTGGAAGGTTTCGCGGGGCGCACGCATGAC
GGTGCGGCTTGCGATGGTTTCGGCATCCTCGGCGGAAAACCCCGCGTCGATCAGTTCTTGCCTGTATGCC
TTCCGGTCAAACGTCCGATTCATTCACCCTCCTTGCGGGATTGCCCCGACTCACGCCGGGGCAATGTGCC
CTTATTCCTGATTTGACCCGCCTGGTGCCTTGGTGTCCAGATAATCCACCTTATCGGCAATGAAGTCGGT
CCCGTAGACCGTCTGGCCGTCCTTCTCGTACTTGGTATTCCGAATCTTGCCCTGCACGAATACCAGCGAC
CCCTTGCCCAAATACTTGCCGTGGGCCTCGGCCTGAGAGCCAAAACACTTGATGCGGAAGAAGTCGGTGC
GCTCCTGCTTGTCGCCGGCATCGTTGCGCCACATCTAGGATCTGCCAGGAACCGTAAAAAGGCCGCGTTG
CTGGCGTTTTTCCATAGGCTCCGCCCCCCTGACGAGCATCACAAAAATCGACGCTCAAGTCAGAGGTGGC
GAAACCCGACAGGACTATAAAGATACCAGGCGTTTCCCCCTGGAAGCTCCCTCGTGCGCTCTCCTGTTCC
GACCCTGCCGCTTACCGGATACCTGTCCGCCTTTCTCCCTTCGGGAAGCGTGGCGCTTTCTCATAGCTCA
CGCTGTAGGTATCTCAGTTCGGTGTAGGTCGTTCGCTCCAAGCTGGGCTGTGTGCACGAACCCCCCGTTC
AGCCCGACCGCTGCGCCTTATCCGGTAACTATCGTCTTGAGTCCAACCCGGTAAGACACGACTTATCGCC
ACTGGCAGCAGCCACTGGTAACAGGATTAGCAGAGCGAGGTATGTAGGCGGTGCTACAGAGTTCTTGAAG
TGGTGGCCTAACTACGGCTACACTAGAAGAACAGTATTTGGTATCTGCGCTCTGCTGAAGCCAGTTACCT
TCGGAAAAAGAGTTGGTAGCTCTTGATCCGGCAAACAAACCACCGCTGGTAGCGGTGGTTTTTTTGTTTG
CAAGCAGCAGATTACGCGCAGAAAAAAAGGATCTCAAGAAGATCCTTTGATCTTTTCTACGGGGTCTGAC
GCTCAGTGGAACGAAAACTCACGTTAAGGGATTTTGGTCATGAGATTATCAAAAAGGATCTTCACCTAGA
TCCTTTTAAATTAAAAATGAAGTTTTAAATCAATCTAAAGTATATATGAGTAAACTTGGTCTGACAGTTA
CCAATGCTTAATCAGTGAGGCACCTATCTCAGCGATCTGTCTATTTCGTTCATCCATAGTTGCCTGACTC
CCCGTCGTGTAGATAACTACGATACGGGAGGGCTTACCATCTGGCCCCAGTGCTGCAATGATACCGCGAG
AACCACGCTCACCGGCTCCAGATTTATCAGCAATAAACCAGCCAGCCGGAAGGGCCGAGCGCAGAAGTGG
TCCTGCAACTTTATCCGCCTCCATCCAGTCTATTAATTGTTGCCGGGAAGCTAGAGTAAGTAGTTCGCCA
GTTAATAGTTTGCGCAACGTTGTTGCCATTGCTACAGGCATCGTGGTGTCACGCTCGTCGTTTGGTATGG
CTTCATTCAGCTCCGGTTCCCAACGATCAAGGCGAGTTACATGATCCCCCATGTTGTGCAAAAAAGCGGT
TAGCTCCTTCGGTCCTCCGATCGTTGTCAGAAGTAAGTTGGCCGCAGTGTTATCACTCATGGTTATGGCA
GCACTGCATAATTCTCTTACTGTCATGCCATCCGTAAGATGCTTTTCTGTGACTGGTGAGTACTCAACCA
AGTCATTCTGAGAATAGTGTATGCGGCGACCGAGTTGCTCTTGCCCGGCGTCAATACGGGATAATACCGC
GCCACATAGCAGAACTTTAAAAGTGCTCATCATTGGAAAACGTTCTTCGGGGCGAAAACTCTCAAGGATC
TTACCGCTGTTGAGATCCAGTTCGATGTAACCCACTCGTGCACCCAACTGATCTTCAGCATCTTTTACTT
TCACCAGCGTTTCTGGGTGAGCAAAAACAGGAAGGCAAAATGCCGCAAAAAAGGGAATAAGGGCGACACG
GAAATGTTGAATACTCATACTCTTCCTTTTTCAATATTATTGAAGCATTTATCAAGGTTATTGTCTCATG
AGCGGATACATATTTGAATGTATTTAGAAAAATAAACAAATAGGGGTTCCGCGCACGAATTGGCCAGCGC
TGCCATTTTTGGGGTGAGGCCGTTCGCGGCCGAGGGGCGCAGCCCCTGGGGGGATGGGAGGCCCGCGTTA
GCGGGCCGGGAGGGTTCGAGAAGGGGGGGCACCCCCCTTCGGCGTGCGCGGTCACGCGCACAGGGCGCAG
CCCTGGTTAAAAACAAGGTTTATAAATATTGGTTTAAAAGCAGGTTAAAAGACAGGTTAGCGGTGGCCGA
AAAACGGGCGGAAACCCTTGCAAATGCTGGATTTTCTGCCTGTGGACAGCCCCTCAAATGTCAATAGGTG
CGCCCCTCATCTGTCAGCACTCTGCCCCTCAAGTGTCAAGGATCGCGCCCCTCATCTGTCAGTAGTCGCG
CCCCTCAAGTGTCAATACCGCAGGGCACTTATCCCCAGGCTTGTCCACATCATCTGTGGGAAACTCGCGT
AAAATCAGGCGTTTTCGCCGATTTGCGAGGCTGGCCAGCTCCACGTCGCCGGCCGAAATCGAGCCTGCCC
CTCATCTGTCAACGCCGCGCCGGGTGAGTCGGCCCCTCAAGTGTCAACGTCCGCCCCTCATCTGTCAGTG
AGGGCCAAGTTTTCCGCGAGGTATCCACAACGCCGGCGGCCGCGGTGTCTCGCACACGGCTTCGACGGCG
TTTCTGGCGCGTTTGCAGGGCCATAGACGGCCGCCAGCCCAGCGGCGAGGGCAACCAGCCCGGTGAGCGT
CGCAAAGGAGATCCTGATCTGACTGATGGGCTGCCTGTATCGAGTGGTGATTTTGTGCCGAGCTGCCGGT
CGGGGAGCTGTTGGCTGGCTGGTGGCAGGATATATTGTGGTGTAAACAAATTGACGCTTAGACAACTTAA
TAACACATTGCGGACGTTTTTAATGTACTGGGGTGGATGCAGTGGGCCCCACTCTGCTTGAAGACAAGAG
CGACCAAGCCCGTTATTCTGACAGTTCTGGTGCTCAACACATTTATATTTATCAAGGAGCACATTGTTAC
TCACTGCTAGGAGGGAATCGAACTAGGAATATTGATCAGAGGAACTACGAGAGAGCTGAAGATAACTGCC
CTCTAGCTCTCACTGATCTGGGTCGCATAGTGAGATGCAGCCCACGTGAGTTCAGCAACGGTCTAGCGCT
GGGCTTTTAGGCCCGCATGATCGGGCTTTTGTCGGGTGGTCGACGTGTTCACGATTGGGGAGAGCAACGC
AGCAGTTCCTCTTAGTTTAGTCCCACCTCGCCTGTCCAGCAGAGTTCTGACCGGTTTATAAACTCGCTTG
CTGCATCAGACTTGAAATTACTGATGAGTCCGTGAGGACGAAACGAGTAAGCTCGTCTAATTTCTACTAA
GTGTAGATTGAGACCGCAGCTGGCACGACAGGTTTGCCGACTGGAAAGCGGGCAGTGAGCGCAACGCAAT
TAATGTGAGTTAGCTCACTCATTAGGCACCCCAGGCTTTACACTTTATGCTTCCGGCTCGTATGTTGTGT
GGAATTGTGAGCGGATAACAATTTCACACAGGAAACAGCTATGACCATGATTACGCCAAGCTTGCATGCC
TGCAGGTCGACTCTAGAGGATCCCCGGGTACCGAGCTCGAATTCACTGGCCGTCGTTTTACAACGTCGTG
ACTGGGAAAACCCTGGCGTTACCCAACTTAATCGCCTTGCAGCACATCCCCCTTTCGCCAGCTGGCGTAA
TAGCGAAGAGGCCCGCACCGATCGCCCTTCCCAACAGTTGCGCAGCCTGAATGGCGAATGGCGCCTGATG
CGGTATTTTCTCCTTACGCATCTGTGCGGTATTTCACACCGCATATGGTGCACTCTCAGTACAATCTGCT
CTGATGCCGCATAGTTAAGCCAGCCCCGACACCCGCCAACACCCGCTGACGCGCCCTGACGGGCTTGTCT
GCTCCCGGCATCCGCTTACAGACAAGCTGTGACGGTCTCAGGCCGGCATGGTCCCAGCCTCCTCGCTGGC
GCCGGCTGGGCAACATGCTTCGGCATGGCGAATGGGACTTTTTTGCCTTGTCTTCAGTC
